Addgene plasmid #117694: CAG FLEX BARK D110A p2A mCherry
Purpose: CAG-FLEx-iBARK(D110A)-p2A-mCherry: Negative control viral expression vector for Cre-dependent Gaq silencing
Depositing lab: Baljit Khakh. Depositing organization: University of California, Los Angeles (UCLA). Publication: Specific and behaviorally consequential astrocyte Gq GPCR signaling attenuation in vivo with ibetaARK. Nagai J, Bellafard A, Qu Z, Yu X, Ollivier M, Gangwani MR, Diaz-Castro B, Coppola G, Schumacher SM, Golshani P, Gradinaru V, Khakh BS. Neuron. 2021 Jul 21;109(14):2256-2274.e9. doi: 10.1016/j.neuron.2021.05.023. Epub 2021 Jun 16. PubMed 34139149.
Backbone
  Vector backbone: pAAV
  Vector type: Cre/Lox
Growth in bacteria
  Bacterial resistance: Ampicillin, 100 μg/mL
  Growth temperature: 37°C
  Growth strain: NEB Stable
  Copy number: High Copy
Gene/Insert
  Gene/Insert name: BARKrgs D110A peptide (alt name: CAG-FLEx-iBARK(D110A)-p2A-mCherry)
  Species: B. taurus (bovine)
  Insert size (bp): 1260
  Mutation: D110A
  Tag / fusion protein: HA / FLAG (N terminal on backbone)
  Cloning method: Restriction Enzyme; 5′ cloning site unknown (unknown if destroyed); 3′ cloning site unknown (unknown if destroyed)
  Sequencing primers: 5′ unknown
Terms and licenses: Academic/Nonprofit Terms; Industry Terms: Not Available to Industry
How to cite: CAG FLEX BARK D110A p2A mCherry was a gift from Baljit Khakh (Addgene plasmid # 117694 ; http://n2t.net/addgene:117694 ; RRID:Addgene_117694)
