[The description below was written by a language model from this plasmid's Addgene catalogue record and pLannotate feature annotations shown in this document.]
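Description:
CAG FLEX BARK D110A p2A mCherry is a pAAV-based adeno-associated virus transfer plasmid for Cre-dependent expression in mammalian cells. It is propagated in E. coli as a high-copy plasmid with a ColE1/pUC-type origin and ampicillin selection (AmpR under its own bla promoter), and it also carries an f1 phage origin. Two AAV2 inverted terminal repeats flank the expression unit, so the region between them can be packaged into recombinant AAV particles.

In the sequence record, the expression unit lies on the reverse strand. It is driven by a CAG-type promoter (CMV enhancer, chicken β-actin promoter and fragments of a hybrid or chimeric intron) and is followed by a WPRE, which enhances transcript stability and expression. An SV40 poly(A) signal is also annotated beyond the WPRE, though on the opposite strand. Between promoter and WPRE is a FLEx switch made of paired loxP and lox2272 sites in opposing orientations. The coding cassette between them is annotated on the strand opposite to the promoter, so it is inverted and silent until Cre recombinase flips it and locks it into the sense orientation.

The cassette encodes N-terminal HA and FLAG epitope tags fused to a fragment of bovine GRK2 (βARK1), the BARKrgs peptide, carrying the D110A mutation. A P2A self-cleaving peptide, given in the construct name but not separately annotated, links it to mCherry so that expressing cells are marked by red fluorescence. According to the record, this D110A version is the negative control for the iβARK tool used for Cre-dependent silencing of Gαq (Gq GPCR) signalling, described in the associated work for astrocytes in vivo.
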