Features (pLannotate 1.2.2; 27 found; start..end, strand, type, name):
      2..58      +  CDS            lacI (fragment): lac repressor; lacI; The lac repressor binds to the lac operator to inhibit transcription in E. coli. This inhibition can be relieved by adding lactose or isopropyl-β-D-thiogalactopyranoside (IPTG).
     52..185     -  repeat_region  AAV2 ITR: inverted terminal repeat of adeno-associated virus serotype 2 inverted
    256..324     +  CDS            large T antigen (fragment): large T antigen from SV40 (simian virus 40)
    347..468     +  polyA_signal   SV40 poly(A) signal: SV40 polyadenylation signal
    511..1099    -  misc_feature   WPRE: woodchuck hepatitis virus posttranscriptional regulatory element
   1099..1123    -  misc_feature   MCS (fragment): pBluescript multiple cloning site
   1124..1157    +  protein_bind   loxP: Cre-mediated recombination occurs in the 8-bp core sequence (GCATACAT). Cre recombinase
   1158..1207    +  intron         β-globin intron (fragment): internally truncated intron from human β-globin
   1208..1241    +  protein_bind   lox2272: Cre-mediated recombination occurs in the 8-bp core sequence (GGATACTT). lox2272 sites are compatible with each other, but incompatible with loxP or loxN sites (Lee and Saito, 1988). Cre recombinase
   1257..1284    +  CDS            3xHA (fragment): three tandem HA epitope tags
   1283..1303    +  CDS            3xFLAG (fragment): three tandem FLAG® epitope tags
   1305..1730    +  CDS            GRK2 (fragment): ARBK1_BOVIN - Also known as ADRBK1. Experimental evidence at protein level: Swiss-Prot protein existence level 1. Specifically phosphorylates the agonist-occupied form of the beta-adrenergic and closely related receptors, probably inducing a desensitization of them (By similarity). Key regulator of LPAR1 signaling (By similarity). Competes with RALA for binding to LPAR1 thus affecting the signaling properties of the receptor (By similarity). Desensitizes LPAR1 and LPAR2 in a phosphorylation-independent manner (By similarity). Positively regulates ciliary smoothened (SMO)- dependent Hedgehog (H
   1797..2507    +  CDS            mCherry: monomeric derivative of DsRed fluorescent protein (Shaner et al., 2004) mammalian codon-optimized
   2516..2549    -  protein_bind   loxP: Cre-mediated recombination occurs in the 8-bp core sequence (GCATACAT). Cre recombinase
   2550..2599    +  intron         β-globin intron (fragment): internally truncated intron from human β-globin
   2600..2633    -  protein_bind   lox2272: Cre-mediated recombination occurs in the 8-bp core sequence (GGATACTT). lox2272 sites are compatible with each other, but incompatible with loxP or loxN sites (Lee and Saito, 1988). Cre recombinase
   2640..2658    -  misc_feature   MCS (fragment): pUC18/19 multiple cloning site
   2717..2802    -  intron         chimeric intron (fragment): chimera between introns from chicken β-actin and rabbit β-globin
   2891..3027    -  intron         hybrid intron (fragment): hybrid between chicken β-actin (CBA) and minute virus of mice (MMV) introns (Gray et al., 2011)
   3028..3305    -  promoter       chicken β-actin promoter: No description available
   3307..3555    -  enhancer       CMV enhancer (fragment): human cytomegalovirus immediate early enhancer
   3616..3748    +  repeat_region  AAV2 ITR (fragment): inverted terminal repeat of adeno-associated virus serotype 2 inverted
   3743..3812    +  CDS            lacZα (fragment): LacZα fragment of β-galactosidase; lacZ fragment
   3817..4245    +  rep_origin     f1 ori (sequence partly withheld): f1 bacteriophage origin of replication; arrow indicates direction of (+) strand synthesis
   4298..4402    +  promoter       AmpR promoter: bla
   4403..5263    +  CDS            AmpR: β-lactamase; bla; confers resistance to ampicillin, carbenicillin, and related antibiotics
   5434..6022    +  rep_origin     ori: high-copy-number ColE1/pMB1/pBR322/pUC origin of replication
>Addgene plasmid #117694 | CAG FLEX BARK D110A p2A mCherry | depositor full sequence | sequence record 222092 | CAG FLEX BARK D110A p2A mCherry sequence 6203 bps
AGCGCCCAATACGCAAACCGCCTCTCCCCGCGCGTTGGCCGATTCATTAATGCAGCTGCGCGCTCGCTCG
CTCACTGAGGCCGCCCGGGCAAAGCCCGGGCGTCGGGCGACCTTTGGTCGCCCGGCCTCAGTGAGCGAGC
GAGCGCGCAGAGAGGGAGTGGCCAACTCCATCACTAGGGGTTCCTTGTAGTTAATGATTAACCCGCCATG
CTACTTATCTACGTAGCCATGCTCTAGGAAGATCCTTATCGATTTTACCACATTTGTAGAGGTTTTACTT
GCTTTAAAAAACCTCCCACATCTCCCCCTGAACCTGAAACATAAAATGAATGCAATTGTTGTTGTTAACT
TGTTTATTGCAGCTTATAATGGTTACAAATAAAGCAATAGCATCACAAATTTCACAAATAAAGCATTTTT
TTCACTGCATTCTAGTTGTGGTTTGTCCAAACTCATCAATGTATCTTATCATGTCTGCTCGAAGCGGCCG
CCCGGGTCGACGGTATCGATGCGGGGAGGCGGCCCAAAGGGAGATCCGACTCGTCTGAGGGCGAAGGCGA
AGACGCGGAAGAGGCCGCAGAGCCGGCAGCAGGCCGCGGGAAGGAAGGTCCGCTGGATTGAGGGCCGAAG
GGACGTAGCAGAAGGACGTCCCGCGCAGAATCCAGGTGGCAACACAGGCGAGCAGCCAAGGAAAGGACGA
TGATTTCCCCGACAACACCACGGAATTGTCAGTGCCCAACAGCCGAGCCCCTGTCCAGCAGCGGGCAAGG
CAGGCGGCGATGAGTTCCGCCGTGGCAATAGGGAGGGGGAAAGCGAAAGTCCCGGAAAGGAGCTGACAGG
TGGTGGCAATGCCCCAACCAGTGGGGGTTGCGTCAGCAAACACAGTGCACACCACGCCACGTTGCCTGAC
AACGGGCCACAACTCCTCATAAAGAGACAGCAACCAGGATTTATACAAGGAGGAGAAAATGAAAGCCATA
CGGGAAGCAATAGCATGATACAAAGGCATTAAAGCAGCGTATCCACATAGCGTAAAAGGAGCAACATAGT
TAAGAATACCAGTCAATCTTTCACAAATTTTGTAATCCAGAGGTTGATTATCGATAAGCTTGATATCGAA
TTCATAACTTCGTATAGCATACATTATACGAAGTTATTCTTTGCACCATTCTAAAGAATAACAGTGATAA
TTTCTGGGTTAAGGCAAATAACTTCGTATAGGATACTTTATACGAAGTTATGCTAGCACCACCATGTACC
CATACGATGTTCCTGACTATGCGGACTACAAAGACGATGACGACAAGAAGTACCTGGAGGACCGGGGCGA
GGTGACTTTTGAGAAGATCTTCTCCCAGAAGCTGGGGTACCTGCTTTTCCGAGACTTCTGCCTGAAGCAC
CTGGAGGAGGCCAAGCCCTTGGTAGAGTTCTACGAGGAGATCAAGAAATACGAGAAGCTGGAGACAGAGG
AGGAGCGCCTGGTCTGCAGCCGAGAGATCTTCGCCACGTACATCATGAAGGAGCTGCTGGCCTGCTCACA
TCCTTTCTCGAAGAGCGCCATTGAGCACGTCCAGGGCCATCTGGTGAAGAAGCAGGTGCCTCCGGATCTC
TTCCAGCCATATATTGAAGAAATTTGCCAGAACCTCCGAGGAGACGTGTTCCAGAAATTCATCGAGAGCG
ATAAATTCACACGATTTTGCCAGTGGAAGAATGTAGAGCTCAACATCCACGGTAGTGGCGCAACAAACTT
CTCTCTGCTGAAACAAGCCGGAGATGTCGAAGAGAATCCTGGACCGATGGTGAGCAAGGGCGAGGAGGAT
AACATGGCCATCATCAAGGAGTTCATGCGCTTCAAGGTGCACATGGAGGGCTCCGTGAACGGCCACGAGT
TCGAGATCGAGGGCGAGGGCGAGGGCCGCCCCTACGAGGGCACCCAGACCGCCAAGCTGAAGGTGACCAA
GGGTGGCCCCCTGCCCTTCGCCTGGGACATCCTGTCCCCTCAGTTCATGTACGGCTCCAAGGCCTACGTG
AAGCACCCCGCCGACATCCCCGACTACTTGAAGCTGTCCTTCCCCGAGGGCTTCAAGTGGGAGCGCGTGA
TGAACTTCGAGGACGGCGGCGTGGTGACCGTGACCCAGGACTCCTCCCTGCAGGACGGCGAGTTCATCTA
CAAGGTGAAGCTGCGCGGCACCAACTTCCCCTCCGACGGCCCCGTAATGCAGAAGAAGACCATGGGCTGG
GAGGCCTCCTCCGAGCGGATGTACCCCGAGGACGGCGCCCTGAAGGGCGAGATCAAGCAGAGGCTGAAGC
TGAAGGACGGCGGCCACTACGACGCTGAGGTCAAGACCACCTACAAGGCCAAGAAGCCCGTGCAGCTGCC
CGGCGCCTACAACGTCAACATCAAGTTGGACATCACCTCCCACAACGAGGACTACACCATCGTGGAACAG
TACGAACGCGCCGAGGGCCGCCACTCCACCGGCGGCATGGACGAGCTGTACAAGTAGGGCGCGCCATAAC
TTCGTATAATGTATGCTATACGAAGTTATTAAGAGGTTTCATATTGCTAATAGCAGCTACAATCCAGCTA
CCATTCTGCATAACTTCGTATAAAGTATCCTATACGAAGTTATTCCGGAGTCGACTCTAGAGGATCCCGA
TCCAATTCTTTGCCAAAATGATGAGACAGCACAATAACCAGCACGTTGCCCAGGAGAGAGCCGCCGGTCA
CACGCCAGAAGCCGAACCCCGCCCTGCCCCGTCCCCCCCGAAGGCAGCCGTCCCCCCGCGGACAGCCCCG
AGCCGCTCCCCCCGCACAAAGGGCCCTCCCGGAGCCCCTCAAGGCTTTCACGCAGCCACAGAAAAGAAAC
AAGCCGTCATTAAACCAAGCGCTAATTACAGCCCGGAGGAGAAGGGCCGTCCCGCCCGCTCACCTGTGGG
AGTAACGCGGTCAGTCAGAGCCGGGGCGGGCGGCGCGAGGCGGCGGCGGAGCGGGGCACGGGGCGAAGGC
AGCGTCGCAGCGACTCCCGCCCGCCGCGCGCTTCGCTTTTTATAGGGCCGCCGCCGCCGCCGCCTCGCCA
TAAAAGGAAACTTTCGGAGCGCGCCGCTCTGATTGGCTGCCGCCGCACCTCTCCGCCTCGCCCCGCCCCG
CCCCTCGCCCCGCCCCGCCCCGCCTGGCGCGCGCCCCCCCCCCCCCCCCGCCCCCATCGCTGCACAAAAT
AATTAAAAAATAAATAAATACAAAATTGGGGGTGGGGAGGGGGGGGAGATGGGGAGAGTGAAGCAGAACG
TGGGGCTCACCTCGACCATGGTAATAGCGATGACTAATACGTAGATGTACTGCCAAGTAGGAAAGTCCCA
TAAGGTCATGTACTGGGCATAATGCCAGGCGGGCCATTTACCGTCATTGACGTCAATAGGGGGCGTACTT
GGCATATGATACACTTGATGTACTGCCAAGTGGGCAGTTTACCGTAAATACTCCACCCATTGACGTCAAT
GGAAAGTCCCTATTGGCGTTACTATGGGAACATACGTCATTATTGACGTCAATGGTACTCTTCCTAGAGC
ATGGCTACGTAGATAAGTAGCATGGCGGGTTAATCATTAACTACAAGGAACCCCTAGTGATGGAGTTGGC
CACTCCCTCTCTGCGCGCTCGCTCGCTCACTGAGGCCGGGCGACCAAAGGTCGCCCGACGCCCGGGCTTT
GCCCGGGCGGCCTCAGTGAGCGAGCGAGCGCGCAGCTGGCGTAATAGCGAAGAGGCCCGCACCGATCGCC
CTTCCCAACAGTTGCGCAGCCTGAATGGCGAATGGG
[124 nt withheld, positions 3817-3940]
C
[91 nt withheld, positions 3942-4032]
A
[49 nt withheld, positions 4034-4082]
CCTTTGACGTTGGAGTCCACGTTCTTT
[37 nt withheld, positions 4110-4146]
ACCCTATCTCGGTCTATTCTTTTGATTTATAAGGGATTTTGCCGATTTCGGCCTATTGGTTAAAAAATGA
GCTGATTTAACAAAAATTTAACGCGAATTTTAACAAAATATTAACGCTTACAATTTAGGTGGCACTTTTC
GGGGAAATGTGCGCGGAACCCCTATTTGTTTATTTTTCTAAATACATTCAAATATGTATCCGCTCATGAG
ACAATAACCCTGATAAATGCTTCAATAATATTGAAAAAGGAAGAGTATGAGTATTCAACATTTCCGTGTC
GCCCTTATTCCCTTTTTTGCGGCATTTTGCCTTCCTGTTTTTGCTCACCCAGAAACGCTGGTGAAAGTAA
AAGATGCTGAAGATCAGTTGGGTGCACGAGTGGGTTACATCGAACTGGATCTCAACAGCGGTAAGATCCT
TGAGAGTTTTCGCCCCGAAGAACGTTTTCCAATGATGAGCACTTTTAAAGTTCTGCTATGTGGCGCGGTA
TTATCCCGTATTGACGCCGGGCAAGAGCAACTCGGTCGCCGCATACACTATTCTCAGAATGACTTGGTTG
AGTACTCACCAGTCACAGAAAAGCATCTTACGGATGGCATGACAGTAAGAGAATTATGCAGTGCTGCCAT
AACCATGAGTGATAACACTGCGGCCAACTTACTTCTGACAACGATCGGAGGACCGAAGGAGCTAACCGCT
TTTTTGCACAACATGGGGGATCATGTAACTCGCCTTGATCGTTGGGAACCGGAGCTGAATGAAGCCATAC
CAAACGACGAGCGTGACACCACGATGCCTGTAGCAATGGCAACAACGTTGCGCAAACTATTAACTGGCGA
ACTACTTACTCTAGCTTCCCGGCAACAATTAATAGACTGGATGGAGGCGGATAAAGTTGCAGGACCACTT
CTGCGCTCGGCCCTTCCGGCTGGCTGGTTTATTGCTGATAAATCTGGAGCCGGTGAGCGTGGGTCTCGCG
GTATCATTGCAGCACTGGGGCCAGATGGTAAGCCCTCCCGTATCGTAGTTATCTACACGACGGGGAGTCA
GGCAACTATGGATGAACGAAATAGACAGATCGCTGAGATAGGTGCCTCACTGATTAAGCATTGGTAACTG
TCAGACCAAGTTTACTCATATATACTTTAGATTGATTTAAAACTTCATTTTTAATTTAAAAGGATCTAGG
TGAAGATCCTTTTTGATAATCTCATGACCAAAATCCCTTAACGTGAGTTTTCGTTCCACTGAGCGTCAGA
CCCCGTAGAAAAGATCAAAGGATCTTCTTGAGATCCTTTTTTTCTGCGCGTAATCTGCTGCTTGCAAACA
AAAAAACCACCGCTACCAGCGGTGGTTTGTTTGCCGGATCAAGAGCTACCAACTCTTTTTCCGAAGGTAA
CTGGCTTCAGCAGAGCGCAGATACCAAATACTGTTCTTCTAGTGTAGCCGTAGTTAGGCCACCACTTCAA
GAACTCTGTAGCACCGCCTACATACCTCGCTCTGCTAATCCTGTTACCAGTGGCTGCTGCCAGTGGCGAT
AAGTCGTGTCTTACCGGGTTGGACTCAAGACGATAGTTACCGGATAAGGCGCAGCGGTCGGGCTGAACGG
GGGGTTCGTGCACACAGCCCAGCTTGGAGCGAACGACCTACACCGAACTGAGATACCTACAGCGTGAGCT
ATGAGAAAGCGCCACGCTTCCCGAAGGGAGAAAGGCGGACAGGTATCCGGTAAGCGGCAGGGTCGGAACA
GGAGAGCGCACGAGGGAGCTTCCAGGGGGAAACGCCTGGTATCTTTATAGTCCTGTCGGGTTTCGCCACC
TCTGACTTGAGCGTCGATTTTTGTGATGCTCGTCAGGGGGGCGGAGCCTATGGAAAAACGCCAGCAACGC
GGCCTTTTTACGGTTCCTGGCCTTTTGCTGGCCTTTTGCTCACATGTTCTTTCCTGCGTTATCCCCTGAT
TCTGTGGATAACCGTATTACCGCCTTTGAGTGAGCTGATACCGCTCGCCGCAGCCGAACGACCGAGCGCA
GCGAGTCAGTGAGCGAGGAAGCGGAAG
