>Addgene plasmid #117694 | CAG FLEX BARK D110A p2A mCherry | addgene partial sequence | sequence record 227516 | Addgene Partial NGS Result
CTCCTGGGCAACGTGCTGGTTATTGTGCTGTCTCATCATTTTGGCAAAGAATTGGATCGGGATCCTCTAG
AGTCGACTCCGGAATAACTTCGTATAGGATACTTTATACGAAGTTATGCAGAATGGTAGCTGGATTGTAG
CTGCTATTAGCAATATGAAACCTCTTAATAACTTCGTATAGCATACATTATACGAAGTTATGGCGCGCCC
TACTTGTACAGCTCGTCCATGCCGCCGGTGGAGTGGCGGCCCTCGGCGCGTTCGTACTGTTCCACGATGG
TGTAGTCCTCGTTGTGGGAGGTGATGTCCAACTTGATGTTGACGTTGTAGGCGCCGGGCAGCTGCACGGG
CTTCTTGGCCTTGTAGGTGGTCTTGACCTCAGCGTCGTAGTGGCCGCCGTCCTTCAGCTTCAGCCTCTGC
TTGATCTCGCCCTTCAGGGCGCCGTCCTCGGGGTACATCCGCTCGGAGGAGGCCTCCCAGCCCATGGTCT
TCTTCTGCATTACGGGGCCGTCGGAGGGGAAGTTGGTGCCGCGCAGCTTCACCTTGTAGATGAACTCGCC
GTCCTGCAGGGAGGAGTCCTGGGTCACGGTCACCACGCCGCCGTCCTCGAAGTTCATCACGCGCTCCCAC
TTGAAGCCCTCGGGGAAGGACAGCTTCAAGTAGTCGGGGATGTCGGCGGGGTGCTTCACGTAGGCCTTGG
AGCCGTACATGAACTGAGGGGACAGGATGTCCCAGGCGAAGGGCAGGGGGCCACCCTTGGTCACCTTCAG
CTTGGCGGTCTGGGTGCCCTCGTAGGGGCGGCCCTCGCCCTCGCCCTCGATCTCGAACTCGTGGCCGTTC
ACGGAGCCCTCCATGTGCACCTTGAAGCGCATGAACTCCTTGATGATGGCCATGTTATCCTCCTCGCCCT
TGCTCACCATCGGTCCAGGATTCTCTTCGACATCTCCGGCTTGTTTCAGCAGAGAGAAGTTTGTTGCGCC
ACTACCGTGGATGTTGAGCTCTACATTCTTCCACTGGCAAAATCGTGTGAATTTATCGCTCTCGATGAAT
TTCTGGAACACGTCTCCTCGGAGGTTCTGGCAAATTTCTTCAATATATGGCTGGAAGAGATCCGGAGGCA
CCTGCTTCTTCACCAGATGGCCCTGGACGTGCTCAATGGCGCTCTTCGAGAAAGGATGTGAGCAGGCCAG
CAGCTCCTTCATGATGTACGTGGCGAAGATCTCTCGGCTGCAGACCAGGCGCTCCTCCTCTGTCTCCAGC
TTCTCGTATTTCTTGATCTCCTCGTAGAACTCTACCAAGGGCTTGGCCTCCTCCAGGTGCTTCAGGCAGA
AGTCTCGGAAAAGCAGGTACCCCAGCTTCTGGGAGAAGATCTTCTCAAAAGTCACCTCGCCCCGGTCCTC
CAGGTACTTCTTGTCGTCATCGTCTTTGTAGTCCGCATAGTCAGGAACATCGTATGGGTACATGGTGGTG
CTAGCATAACTTCGTATAAAGTATCCTATACGAAGTTATTTGCCTTAACCCAGAAATTATCACTGTTATT
CTTTAGAATGGTGCAAAGAATAACTTCGTATAATGTATGCTATACGAAGTTATGAATTCGATATCAAGCT
TATCGATAATCAACCTCTGGATTACAAAATTTGTGAAAGATTGACTGGTATTCTTAACTATGTTGCTCCT
TTTACGCTATGTGGATACGCTGCTTTAATGCCTTTGTATCATGCTATTGCTTCCCGTATGGCTTTCATTT
TCTCCTCCTTGTATAAATCCTGGTTGCTGTCTCTTTATGAGGAGTTGTGGCCCGTTGTCAGGCAACGTGG
CGTGGTGTGCACTGTGTTTGCTGACGCAACCCCCACTGGTTGGGGCATTGCCACCACCTGTCAGCTCCTT
TCCGGGACTTTCGCTTTCCCCCTCCCTATTGCCACGGCGGAACTCATCGCCGCCTGCCTTGCCCGCTGCT
GGACAGGGGCTCGGCTGTTGGGCACTGACAATTCCGTGGTGTTGTCGGGGAAATCATCGTCCTTTCCTTG
GCTGCTCGCCTGTGTTGCCACCTGGATTCTGCGCGGGACGTCCTTCTGCTACGTCCCTTCGGCCCTCAAT
CCAGCGGACCTTCCTTCCCGCGGCCTGCTGCCGGCTCTGCGGCCTCTTCCGCGTCTTCGCCTTCGCCCTC
AGACGAGTCGGATCTCCCTTTGGGCCGCCTCCCCGCATCGATACCGTCGACCCGGGCGGCCGCTTCGAGC
AGACATGATAAGATACATTGATGAGTTTGGACAAACCACAACTAGAATGCAGTGAAAAAAATGCTTTATT
TGTGAAATTTGTGATGCTATTGCTTTATTTGTAACCATTATAAGCTGCAATAAACAAGTTAACAACAACA
ATTGCATTCATTTTATGTTTCAGGTTCAGGGGGAGATGTGGGAGGTTTTTTAAAGCAAGTAAAACCTCTA
CAAATGTGGTAAAATCGATAAGGATCTTCCTAGAGCATGGCTACGTAGATAAGTAGCATGGCGGGTTAAT
CATTAACTACAAGGAACCCCTAGTGATGGAGTTGGCCACTCCCTCTCTGCGCGCTCGCTCGCTCACTGAG
GCCGGGCGACCAAAGGTCGCCCGACGCCCGGGCTTTGCCCGGGCGGCCTCAGTGAGCGAGCGAGCGCGCA
GCTGCATTAATGAATCGGCCAACGCGCGGGGAGAGGCGGTTTGCGTATTGGGCGCTCTTCCGCTTCCTCG
CTCACTGACTCGCTGCGCTCGGTCGTTCGGCTGCGGCGAGCGGTATCAGCTCACTCAAAGGCGGTAATAC
GGTTATCCACAGAATCAGGGGATAACGCAGGAAAGAACATGTGAGCAAAAGGCCAGCAAAAGGCCAGGAA
CCGTAAAAAGGCCGCGTTGCTGGCGTTTTTCCATAGGCTCCGCCCCCCTGACGAGCATCACAAAAATCGA
CGCTCAAGTCAGAGGTGGCGAAACCCGACAGGACTATAAAGATACCAGGCGTTTCCCCCTGGAAGCTCCC
TCGTGCGCTCTCCTGTTCCGACCCTGCCGCTTACCGGATACCTGTCCGCCTTTCTCCCTTCGGGAAGCGT
GGCGCTTTCTCATAGCTCACGCTGTAGGTATCTCAGTTCGGTGTAGGTCGTTCGCTCCAAGCTGGGCTGT
GTGCACGAACCCCCCGTTCAGCCCGACCGCTGCGCCTTATCCGGTAACTATCGTCTTGAGTCCAACCCGG
TAAGACACGACTTATCGCCACTGGCAGCAGCCACTGGTAACAGGATTAGCAGAGCGAGGTATGTAGGCGG
TGCTACAGAGTTCTTGAAGTGGTGGCCTAACTACGGCTACACTAGAAGAACAGTATTTGGTATCTGCGCT
CTGCTGAAGCCAGTTACCTTCGGAAAAAGAGTTGGTAGCTCTTGATCCGGCAAACAAACCACCGCTGGTA
GCGGTGGTTTTTTTGTTTGCAAGCAGCAGATTACGCGCAGAAAAAAAGGATCTCAAGAAGATCCTTTGAT
CTTTTCTACGGGGTCTGACGCTCAGTGGAACGAAAACTCACGTTAAGGGATTTTGGTCATGAGATTATCA
AAAAGGATCTTCACCTAGATCCTTTTAAATTAAAAATGAAGTTTTAAATCAATCTAAAGTATATATGAGT
AAACTTGGTCTGACAGTTACCAATGCTTAATCAGTGAGGCACCTATCTCAGCGATCTGTCTATTTCGTTC
ATCCATAGTTGCCTGACTCCCCGTCGTGTAGATAACTACGATACGGGAGGGCTTACCATCTGGCCCCAGT
GCTGCAATGATACCGCGAGACCCACGCTCACCGGCTCCAGATTTATCAGCAATAAACCAGCCAGCCGGAA
GGGCCGAGCGCAGAAGTGGTCCTGCAACTTTATCCGCCTCCATCCAGTCTATTAATTGTTGCCGGGAAGC
TAGAGTAAGTAGTTCGCCAGTTAATAGTTTGCGCAACGTTGTTGCCATTGCTACAGGCATCGTGGTGTCA
CGCTCGTCGTTTGGTATGGCTTCATTCAGCTCCGGTTCCCAACGATCAAGGCGAGTTACATGATCCCCCA
TGTTGTGCAAAAAAGCGGTTAGCTCCTTCGGTCCTCCGATCGTTGTCAGAAGTAAGTTGGCCGCAGTGTT
ATCACTCATGGTTATGGCAGCACTGCATAATTCTCTTACTGTCATGCCATCCGTAAGATGCTTTTCTGTG
ACTGGTGAGTACTCAACCAAGTCATTCTGAGAATAGTGTATGCGGCGACCGAGTTGCTCTTGCCCGGCGT
CAATACGGGATAATACCGCGCCACATAGCAGAACTTTAAAAGTGCTCATCATTGGAAAACGTTCTTCGGG
GCGAAAACTCTCAAGGATCTTACCGCTGTTGAGATCCAGTTCGATGTAACCCACTCGTGCACCCAACTGA
TCTTCAGCATCTTTTACTTTCACCAGCGTTTCTGGGTGAGCAAAAACAGGAAGGCAAAATGCCGCAAAAA
AGGGAATAAGGGCGACACGGAAATGTTGAATACTCATACTCTTCCTTTTTCAATATTATTGAAGCATTTA
TCAGGGTTATTGTCTCATGAGCGGATACATATTTGAATGTATTTAGAAAAATAAACAAATAGGGGTTCCG
CGCACATTTCCCCGAAAAGTGCCACCTAAATTGTAAGCGTTAATATTTTGTTAAAATTCGCGTTAAATTT
TTGTTAAATCAGCTCATTTTTTAACCAATAGGCCGAAATCGGCAAAATCCCTTATAAATCAAAAGAATAG
ACCGAGATAGGGT
[37 nt withheld, positions 4774-4810]
AAAGAACGTGGACTCCAACGTCAAAGG
[49 nt withheld, positions 4838-4886]
T
[91 nt withheld, positions 4888-4978]
G
[124 nt withheld, positions 4980-5103]
CCCATTCGCCATTCAGGCTGCGCAACTGTTGGGAAGGGCGATCGGTGCGGGCCTCTTCGCTATTACGCCA
GCTGCGCGCTCGCTCGCTCACTGAGGCCGCCCGGGCAAAGCCCGGGCGTCGGGCGACCTTTGGTCGCCCG
GCCTCAGTGAGCGAGCGAGCGCGCAGAGAGGGAGTGGCCAACTCCATCACTAGGGGTTCCTTGTAGTTAA
TGATTAACCCGCCATGCTACTTATCTACGTAGCCATGCTCTAGGAAGAGTACCATTGACGTCAATAATGA
CGTATGTTCCCATAGTAACGCCAATAGGGACTTTCCATTGACGTCAATGGGTGGAGTATTTACGGTAAAC
TGCCCACTTGGCAGTACATCAAGTGTATCATATGCCAAGTACGCCCCCTATTGACGTCAATGACGGTAAA
TGGCCCGCCTGGCATTATGCCCAGTACATGACCTTATGGGACTTTCCTACTTGGCAGTACATCTACGTAT
TAGTCATCGCTATTACCATGGTCGAGGTGAGCCCCACGTTCTGCTTCACTCTCCCCATCTCCCCCCCCTC
CCCACCCCCAATTTTGTATTTATTTATTTTTTAATTATTTTGTGCAGCGATGGGGGCGGGGGGGGGGGGG
GGGCGCGCGCC
